Addgene plasmid #195509: pCHA1.1-COMMD3_CDS-V5-hygro
Purpose: lentiviral vector expressing COMMD3 CDS with hygromycin selection
Depositing lab: Joanna Wysocka. Depositing organization: Stanford University. Publication: A genome-wide genetic screen uncovers determinants of human pigmentation. Bajpai VK, Swigut T, Mohammed J, Naqvi S, Arreola M, Tycko J, Kim TC, Pritchard JK, Bassik MC, Wysocka J. Science. 2023 Aug 11;381(6658):eade6289. doi: 10.1126/science.ade6289. Epub 2023 Aug 11. PubMed 37561850.
Backbone
  Vector backbone: pCHA1.1
  Backbone size w/o insert (bp): 8421
  Total vector size (bp): 9016
  Vector type: Mammalian Expression, Lentiviral
  Selectable markers: Hygromycin
Growth in bacteria
  Bacterial resistance: Ampicillin, 100 μg/mL
  Growth temperature: 30°C
  Growth strain: NEB Stable
  Copy number: High Copy
Gene/Insert
  Gene/Insert name: COMMD3
  Species: H. sapiens (human)
  Insert size (bp): 595
  GenBank ID: NM_012071.4
  Entrez Gene: COMMD3 (a.k.a. BUP, C10orf8)
  Promoter: UbC
  Tag / fusion protein: V5 (C terminal on backbone)
  Cloning method: Restriction Enzyme; 5′ cloning site NheI (not destroyed); 3′ cloning site NotI (not destroyed)
  Sequencing primers: 5′ tgaagctccggttttgaact; 3′ ctattctttcccctgcactg
Terms and licenses: Academic/Nonprofit Terms; Industry Terms: Not Available to Industry
How to cite: pCHA1.1-COMMD3_CDS-V5-hygro was a gift from Joanna Wysocka (Addgene plasmid # 195509 ; http://n2t.net/addgene:195509 ; RRID:Addgene_195509)
