[The description below was written by a language model from this plasmid's Addgene catalogue record and pLannotate feature annotations shown in this document.]
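Description:
pCHA1.1-COMMD3_CDS-V5-hygro is a roughly 9 kb lentiviral mammalian expression plasmid built on the pCHA1.1 backbone. It delivers the human COMMD3 coding sequence and allows hygromycin selection of transduced cells. In bacteria it replicates from a high-copy ColE1/pUC-type origin and is selected with ampicillin through the β-lactamase gene. An f1 origin, an SV40 origin and remnants of a lac/lacZα cloning region with T3 and T7 promoters are also carried in the backbone.

The viral portion has a third-generation, self-inactivating layout. An RSV promoter drives a truncated HIV-1 5' LTR, so genomic RNA can be produced without Tat. This is followed by the Ψ packaging signal with a partial gag sequence and then the Rev response element for Rev-dependent nuclear export. The ΔU3 3' LTR, followed by an SV40 polyadenylation signal, inactivates LTR promoter activity after integration.

Between the LTRs sit two independent expression units. In the first, the human ubiquitin C promoter drives COMMD3, cloned between NheI and NotI sites and fused at its C terminus to a backbone-encoded V5 epitope tag for detection with anti-V5 antibodies. In the second, a human PGK promoter drives hygromycin B phosphotransferase. A cPPT/CTS element is annotated between the two units rather than upstream of the first promoter. No WPRE is annotated.

The plasmid is intended for packaging into lentiviral particles to give stable, moderate constitutive expression of tagged COMMD3 in human cells. It was deposited in connection with a genome-wide genetic screen for determinants of human pigmentation. The record does not describe the specific experiment in which it was used.
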