Features (pLannotate 1.2.2; 27 found; start..end, strand, type, name):
      1..589     +  rep_origin     ori: high-copy-number ColE1/pMB1/pBR322/pUC origin of replication
    772..864     +  CDS            lacI (fragment): lac repressor; lacI; The lac repressor binds to the lac operator to inhibit transcription in E. coli. This inhibition can be relieved by adding lactose or isopropyl-β-D-thiogalactopyranoside (IPTG).
    877..898     +  protein_bind   CAP binding site: CAP binding activates transcription in the presence of cAMP. E. coli catabolite activator protein
    913..943     +  promoter       lac promoter: promoter for the E. coli lac operon
    951..967     +  protein_bind   lac operator: The lac repressor binds to the lac operator to inhibit transcription in E. coli. This inhibition can be relieved by adding lactose or isopropyl-β-D-thiogalactopyranoside (IPTG). lac repressor encoded by lacI
   1012..1030    +  promoter       T3 promoter: promoter for bacteriophage T3 RNA polymerase
   1058..1284    +  promoter       RSV promoter: Rous sarcoma virus enhancer/promoter
   1285..1465    +  LTR            5' LTR (truncated): truncated 5' long terminal repeat (LTR) from HIV-1
   1512..1637    +  misc_feature   HIV-1 Ψ: packaging signal of human immunodeficiency virus type 1
   1621..1984    +  CDS            HIV-1 gag (fragment): gag protein from human immunodeficiency virus 1; gag
   2130..2363    +  misc_feature   RRE: The Rev response element (RRE) of HIV-1 allows for Rev-dependent mRNA export from the nucleus to the cytoplasm.
   2740..2840    +  CDS            Rev (fragment): human immunodeficiency virus 1 (HIV-1) Rev protein; rev; enhances nuclear export of unspliced and incompletely spliced viral mRNAs
   2881..4092    +  promoter       UbC promoter: human ubiquitin C promoter
   4104..4688    +  CDS            COMMD3: COMD3_HUMAN - Also known as BUP, C10orf8. Experimental evidence at protein level: Swiss-Prot protein existence level 1. May modulate activity of cullin-RING E3 ubiquitin ligase (CRL) complexes (PubMed:21778237). May down-regulate activation of NF- kappa-B (PubMed:15799966). Modulates Na(+) transport in epithelial cells by regulation of apical cell surface expression of amiloride- sensitive sodium channel (ENaC) subunits (PubMed:23637203). From Homo sapiens (Human).
   4701..4742    +  CDS            V5 tag: epitope tag from simian virus 5
   4787..4904    +  misc_feature   cPPT/CTS: central polypurine tract and central termination sequence of HIV-1
   4953..5463    +  promoter       hPGK promoter: human phosphoglycerate kinase 1 promoter
   5483..6520    +  CDS            HygR: hygromycin B phosphotransferase confers resistance to hygromycin
   6570..6589    +  misc_feature   cPPT/CTS (fragment): central polypurine tract and central termination sequence of HIV-1
   6591..6824    +  LTR            3' LTR (ΔU3): self-inactivating 3' long terminal repeat (LTR) from HIV-1
   6896..7017    +  polyA_signal   SV40 poly(A) signal: SV40 polyadenylation signal
   7057..7192    +  rep_origin     SV40 ori: SV40 origin of replication
   7213..7231    -  promoter       T7 promoter: promoter for bacteriophage T7 RNA polymerase
   7239..7394    +  CDS            lacZα (fragment): LacZα fragment of β-galactosidase; lacZ fragment
   7399..7827    +  rep_origin     f1 ori (sequence partly withheld): f1 bacteriophage origin of replication; arrow indicates direction of (+) strand synthesis
   7880..7984    +  promoter       AmpR promoter: bla
   7985..8845    +  CDS            AmpR: β-lactamase; bla; confers resistance to ampicillin, carbenicillin, and related antibiotics
>Addgene plasmid #195509 | pCHA1.1-COMMD3_CDS-V5-hygro | addgene full sequence | sequence record 393004 | Addgene NGS Result
TTGAGATCCTTTTTTTCTGCGCGTAATCTGCTGCTTGCAAACAAAAAAACCACCGCTACCAGCGGTGGTT
TGTTTGCCGGATCAAGAGCTACCAACTCTTTTTCCGAAGGTAACTGGCTTCAGCAGAGCGCAGATACCAA
ATACTGTTCTTCTAGTGTAGCCGTAGTTAGGCCACCACTTCAAGAACTCTGTAGCACCGCCTACATACCT
CGCTCTGCTAATCCTGTTACCAGTGGCTGCTGCCAGTGGCGATAAGTCGTGTCTTACCGGGTTGGACTCA
AGACGATAGTTACCGGATAAGGCGCAGCGGTCGGGCTGAACGGGGGGTTCGTGCACACAGCCCAGCTTGG
AGCGAACGACCTACACCGAACTGAGATACCTACAGCGTGAGCTATGAGAAAGCGCCACGCTTCCCGAAGG
GAGAAAGGCGGACAGGTATCCGGTAAGCGGCAGGGTCGGAACAGGAGAGCGCACGAGGGAGCTTCCAGGG
GGAAACGCCTGGTATCTTTATAGTCCTGTCGGGTTTCGCCACCTCTGACTTGAGCGTCGATTTTTGTGAT
GCTCGTCAGGGGGGCGGAGCCTATGGAAAAACGCCAGCAACGCGGCCTTTTTACGGTTCCTGGCCTTTTG
CTGGCCTTTTGCTCACATGTTCTTTCCTGCGTTATCCCCTGATTCTGTGGATAACCGTATTACCGCCTTT
GAGTGAGCTGATACCGCTCGCCGCAGCCGAACGACCGAGCGCAGCGAGTCAGTGAGCGAGGAAGCGGAAG
AGCGCCCAATACGCAAACCGCCTCTCCCCGCGCGTTGGCCGATTCATTAATGCAGCTGGCACGACAGGTT
TCCCGACTGGAAAGCGGGCAGTGAGCGCAACGCAATTAATGTGAGTTAGCTCACTCATTAGGCACCCCAG
GCTTTACACTTTATGCTTCCGGCTCGTATGTTGTGTGGAATTGTGAGCGGATAACAATTTCACACAGGAA
ACAGCTATGACCATGATTACGCCAAGCGCGCAATTAACCCTCACTAAAGGGAACAAAAGCTGGAGCTGCA
AGCTTAATGTAGTCTTATGCAATACTCTTGTAGTCTTGCAACATGGTAACGATGAGTTAGCAACATGCCT
TACAAGGAGAGAAAAAGCACCGTGCATGCCGATTGGTGGAAGTAAGGTGGTACGATCGTGCCTTATTAGG
AAGGCAACAGACGGGTCTGACATGGATTGGACGAACCACTGAATTGCCGCATTGCAGAGATATTGTATTT
AAGTGCCTAGCTCGATACATAAACGGGTCTCTCTGGTTAGACCAGATCTGAGCCTGGGAGCTCTCTGGCT
AACTAGGGAACCCACTGCTTAAGCCTCAATAAAGCTTGCCTTGAGTGCTTCAAGTAGTGTGTGCCCGTCT
GTTGTGTGACTCTGGTAACTAGAGATCCCTCAGACCCTTTTAGTCAGTGTGGAAAATCTCTAGCAGTGGC
GCCCGAACAGGGACTTGAAAGCGAAAGGGAAACCAGAGGAGCTCTCTCGACGCAGGACTCGGCTTGCTGA
AGCGCGCACGGCAAGAGGCGAGGGGCGGCGACTGGTGAGTACGCCAAAAATTTTGACTAGCGGAGGCTAG
AAGGAGAGAGATGGGTGCGAGAGCGTCAGTATTAAGCGGGGGAGAATTAGATCGCGATGGGAAAAAATTC
GGTTAAGGCCAGGGGGAAAGAAAAAATATAAATTAAAACATATAGTATGGGCAAGCAGGGAGCTAGAACG
ATTCGCAGTTAATCCTGGCCTGTTAGAAACATCAGAAGGCTGTAGACAAATACTGGGACAGCTACAACCA
TCCCTTCAGACAGGATCAGAAGAACTTAGATCATTATATAATACAGTAGCAACCCTCTATTGTGTGCATC
AAAGGATAGAGATAAAAGACACCAAGGAAGCTTTAGACAAGATAGAGGAAGAGCAAAACAAAAGTAAGAC
CACCGCACAGCAAGCAGCAGCTGATCTTCAGACCTGGAGGAGGAGATATGAGGGACAATTGGAGAAGTGA
ATTATATAAATATAAAGTAGTAAAAATTGAACCATTAGGAGTAGCACCCACCAAGGCAAAGAGAAGAGTG
GTGCAGAGAGAAAAAAGAGCAGTGGGAATAGGAGCTTTGTTCCTTGGGTTCTTGGGAGCAGCAGGAAGCA
CTATGGGCGCAGCGTCAATGACGCTGACGGTACAGGCCAGACAATTATTGTCTGGTATAGTGCAGCAGCA
GAACAATTTGCTGAGGGCTATTGAGGCGCAACAGCATCTGTTGCAACTCACAGTCTGGGGCATCAAGCAG
CTCCAGGCAAGAATCCTGGCTGTGGAAAGATACCTAAAGGATCAACAGCTCCTGGGGATTTGGGGTTGCT
CTGGAAAACTCATTTGCACCACTGCTGTGCCTTGGAATGCTAGTTGGAGTAATAAATCTCTGGAACAGAT
TTGGAATCACACGACCTGGATGGAGTGGGACAGAGAAATTAACAATTACACAAGCTTAATACACTCCTTA
ATTGAAGAATCGCAAAACCAGCAAGAAAAGAATGAACAAGAATTATTGGAATTAGATAAATGGGCAAGTT
TGTGGAATTGGTTTAACATAACAAATTGGCTGTGGTATATAAAATTATTCATAATGATAGTAGGAGGCTT
GGTAGGTTTAAGAATAGTTTTTGCTGTACTTTCTATAGTGAATAGAGTTAGGCAGGGATATTCACCATTA
TCGTTTCAGACCCACCTCCCAACCCCGAGGGGACCCGACAGGCCCGAAGGAATAGAAGAAGAAGGTGGAG
AGAGAGACAGAGACAGATCCATTCGATTAGTGAACGGATCTCGACGGTATCGATCACGAGACTAGCCTCG
AGCGGGATCTGGCCTCCGCGCCGGGTTTTGGCGCCTCCCGCGGGCGCCCCCCTCCTCACGGCGAGCGCTG
CCACGTCAGACGAAGGGCGCAGCGAGCGTCCTGATCCTTCCGCCCGGACGCTCAGGACAGCGGCCCGCTG
CTCATAAGACTCGGCCTTAGAACCCCAGTATCAGCAGAAGGACATTTTAGGACGGGACTTGGGTGACTCT
AGGGCACTGGTTTTCTTTCCAGAGAGCGGAACAGGCGAGGAAAAGTAGTCCCTTCTCGGCGATTCTGCGG
AGGGATCTCCGTGGGGCGGTGAACGCCGATGATTATATAAGGACGCGCCGGGTGTGGCACAGCTAGTTCC
GTCGCAGCCGGGATTTGGGTCGCGGTTCTTGTTTGTGGATCGCTGTGATCGTCACTTGGTGAGTAGCGGG
CTGCTGGGCTGGCCGGGGCTTTCGTGGCCGCCGGGCCGCTCGGTGGGACGGAAGCGTGTGGAGAGACCGC
CAAGGGCTGTAGTCTGGGTCCGCGAGCAAGGTTGCCCTGAACTGGGGGTTGGGGGGAGCGCAGCAAAATG
GCGGCTGTTCCCGAGTCTTGAATGGAAGACGCTTGTGAGGCGGGCTGTGAGGTCGTTGAAACAAGGTGGG
GGGCATGGTGGGCGGCAAGAACCCAAGGTCTTGAGGCCTTCGCTAATGCGGGAAAGCTCTTATTCGGGTG
AGATGGGCTGGGGCACCATCTGGGGACCCTGACGTGAAGTTTGTCACTGACTGGAGAACTCGGTTTGTCG
TCTGTTGCGGGGGCGGCAGTTATGGCGGTGCCGTTGGGCAGTGCACCCGTACCTTTGGGAGCGCGCGCCC
TCGTCGTGTCGTGACGTCACCCGTTCTGTTGGCTTATAATGCAGGGTGGGGCCACCTGCCGGTAGGTGTG
CGGTAGGCTTTTCTCCGTCGCAGGACGCAGGGTTCGGGCCTAGGGTAGGCTCTCCTGAATCGACAGGCGC
CGGACCTCTGGTGAGGGGAGGGATAAGTGAGGCGTCAGTTTCTTTGGTCGGTTTTATGTACCTATCTTCT
TAAGTAGCTGAAGCTCCGGTTTTGAACTATGCGCTCGGGGTTGGCGAGTGTGTTTTGTGAAGTTTTTTAG
GCACCTTTTGAAATGTAATCATTTGGGTCAATATGTAATTTTCAGTGTTAGACTAGTAAATTGTCCGCTA
AATTCTGGCCGTTTTTGGCTTTTTTGTTAGACGAAGCGCTAGCATGGAGCTCTCGGAGTCTGTGCAGAAA
GGCTTCCAGATGCTGGCGGATCCCCGCTCCTTCGACTCCAACGCCTTCACGCTTCTCCTCCGGGCGGCAT
TCCAGAGTCTGCTGGACGCCCAGGCGGACGAGGCCGTGTTAGATCATCCAGACTTGAAACATATCGACCC
AGTGGTTTTAAAACATTGTCATGCAGCAGCTGCAACTTACATACTAGAGGCAGGAAAGCACCGAGCTGAC
AAGTCAACTCTAAGCACTTATCTAGAAGACTGTAAATTTGACAGAGAGCGAATAGAACTGTTTTGCACGG
AATATCAGAATAATAAGAATTCCCTAGAAATCCTACTGGGAAGTATAGGCAGATCTCTCCCTCATATAAC
GGATGTTTCTTGGCGCTTGGAATATCAGATAAAGACCAATCAACTTCATAGGATGTACAGACCTGCATAT
TTGGTGACCTTAAGTGTACAGAACACTGATTCCCCATCCTATCCAGAGATTAGTTTTAGTTGCAGCATGG
AACAATTACAGGACTTGGTGGGGAAACTTAAAGATGCTTCGAAAAGCCTGGAAAGAGCAACTCAGTTGTA
AGCGGCCGCCGGTAAGCCTATCCCTAACCCTCTCCTCGGTCTCGATTCTACGTAAGAATTCTCGACCTCG
AGACAAATGGCAGTATTCATCCACAATTTTAAAAGAAAAGGGGGGATTGGGGGGTACAGTGCAGGGGAAA
GAATAGTAGACATAATAGCAACAGACATACAAACTAAAGAATTACAAAAACAAATTACAAAAATTCAAAA
TTTTCGGGTTTATTACAGGGACAGCAGAGATCCACTTTGGCCGCGGCTCGAGGGGGTTGGGGTTGCGCCT
TTTCCAAGGCAGCCCTGGGTTTGCGCAGGGACGCGGCTGCTCTGGGCGTGGTTCCGGGAAACGCAGCGGC
GCCGACCCTGGGTCTCGCACATTCTTCACGTCCGTTCGCAGCGTCACCCGGATCTTCGCCGCTACCCTTG
TGGGCCCCCCGGCGACGCTTCCTGCTCCGCCCCTAAGTCGGGAAGGTTCCTTGCGGTTCGCGGCGTGCCG
GACGTGACAAACGGAAGCCGCACGTCTCACTAGTACCCTCGCAGACGGACAGCGCCAGGGAGCAATGGCA
GCGCGCCGACCGCGATGGGCTGTGGCCAATAGCGGCTGCTCAGCAGGGCGCGCCGAGAGCAGCGGCCGGG
AAGGGGCGGTGCGGGAGGCGGGGTGTGGGGCGGTAGTGTGGGCCCTGTTCCTGCCCGCGCGGTGTTCCGC
ATTCTGCAAGCCTCCGGAGCGCACGTCGGCAGTCGGCTCCCTCGTTGACCGAATCACCGACCTCTCTCCC
CAGGGGGATCTGATCCACCACCATGAAGAAGCCCGAACTCACCGCTACCAGCGTTGAAAAATTTCTCATC
GAGAAGTTCGACAGTGTGAGCGACCTGATGCAGTTGTCGGAGGGCGAAGAGAGCCGAGCCTTCAGCTTCG
ATGTCGGCGGACGCGGCTATGTACTGCGGGTGAATAGCTGCGCTGATGGCTTCTACAAAGACCGCTACGT
GTACCGCCACTTCGCCAGCGCTGCACTACCCATCCCCGAAGTGTTGGACATCGGCGAGTTCAGCGAGAGC
CTGACATACTGCATCAGTAGACGCGCCCAAGGCGTTACTCTCCAAGACCTCCCCGAAACAGAGCTGCCTG
CTGTGTTACAGCCTGTCGCCGAAGCTATGGATGCTATTGCCGCCGCCGACCTCAGTCAAACCAGCGGCTT
CGGCCCATTCGGGCCCCAAGGCATCGGCCAGTACACAACCTGGCGGGATTTCATTTGCGCCATTGCTGAT
CCCCATGTCTACCACTGGCAGACCGTGATGGACGACACCGTGTCCGCCAGCGTAGCTCAAGCCCTGGACG
AACTGATGCTGTGGGCCGAAGACTGTCCCGAGGTGCGCCACCTCGTCCATGCCGACTTCGGCAGCAACAA
CGTCCTGACCGACAACGGCCGCATCACCGCCGTAATCGACTGGTCCGAAGCTATGTTCGGGGACAGTCAG
TACGAGGTGGCCAACATCTTCTTCTGGCGGCCCTGGCTGGCTTGCATGGAGCAGCAGACTCGCTACTTCG
AGCGCCGGCATCCCGAGCTGGCCGGCAGCCCTCGTCTGCGAGCCTACATGCTGCGCATCGGCCTGGATCA
GCTCTACCAGAGCCTCGTGGACGGCAACTTCGACGATGCTGCCTGGGCTCAAGGCCGCTGCGATGCCATC
GTCCGCAGCGGGGCCGGCACCGTCGGTCGCACACAAATCGCTCGCCGGAGCGCAGCCGTATGGACCGACG
GCTGCGTCGAGGTGCTGGCCGACAGCGGCAACCGCCGGCCCAGTACACGACCGCGCGCTAAGGAGGTAGG
TCGAGTTTAAGTACCTTTAAGACCAATGACTTACAAGGCAGCTGTAGATCTTAGCCACTTTTTAAAAGAA
AAGGGGGGACTGGAAGGGCTAATTCACTCCCAACGAAGACAAGATCTGCTTTTTGCTTGTACTGGGTCTC
TCTGGTTAGACCAGATCTGAGCCTGGGAGCTCTCTGGCTAACTAGGGAACCCACTGCTTAAGCCTCAATA
AAGCTTGCCTTGAGTGCTTCAAGTAGTGTGTGCCCGTCTGTTGTGTGACTCTGGTAACTAGAGATCCCTC
AGACCCTTTTAGTCAGTGTGGAAAATCTCTAGCAGTAGTAGTTCATGTCATCTTATTATTCAGTATTTAT
AACTTGCAAAGAAATGAATATCAGAGAGTGAGAGGAACTTGTTTATTGCAGCTTATAATGGTTACAAATA
AAGCAATAGCATCACAAATTTCACAAATAAAGCATTTTTTTCACTGCATTCTAGTTGTGGTTTGTCCAAA
CTCATCAATGTATCTTATCATGTCTGGCTCTAGCTATCCCGCCCCTAACTCCGCCCATCCCGCCCCTAAC
TCCGCCCAGTTCCGCCCATTCTCCGCCCCATGGCTGACTAATTTTTTTTATTTATGCAGAGGCCGAGGCC
GCCTCGGCCTCTGAGCTATTCCAGAAGTAGTGAGGAGGCTTTTTTGGAGGCCTAGGGACGTACCCAATTC
GCCCTATAGTGAGTCGTATTACGCGCGCTCACTGGCCGTCGTTTTACAACGTCGTGACTGGGAAAACCCT
GGCGTTACCCAACTTAATCGCCTTGCAGCACATCCCCCTTTCGCCAGCTGGCGTAATAGCGAAGAGGCCC
GCACCGATCGCCCTTCCCAACAGTTGCGCAGCCTGAATGGCGAATGGG
[124 nt withheld, positions 7399-7522]
C
[91 nt withheld, positions 7524-7614]
A
[49 nt withheld, positions 7616-7664]
CCTTTGACGTTGGAGTCCACGTTCTTT
[37 nt withheld, positions 7692-7728]
ACCCTATCTCGGTCTATTCTTTTGATTTATAAGGGATTTTGCCGATTTCGGCCTATTGGTTAAAAAATGA
GCTGATTTAACAAAAATTTAACGCGAATTTTAACAAAATATTAACGCTTACAATTTAGGTGGCACTTTTC
GGGGAAATGTGCGCGGAACCCCTATTTGTTTATTTTTCTAAATACATTCAAATATGTATCCGCTCATGAG
ACAATAACCCTGATAAATGCTTCAATAATATTGAAAAAGGAAGAGTATGAGTATTCAACATTTCCGTGTC
GCCCTTATTCCCTTTTTTGCGGCATTTTGCCTTCCTGTTTTTGCTCACCCAGAAACGCTGGTGAAAGTAA
AAGATGCTGAAGATCAGTTGGGTGCACGAGTGGGTTACATCGAACTGGATCTCAACAGCGGTAAGATCCT
TGAGAGTTTTCGCCCCGAAGAACGTTTTCCAATGATGAGCACTTTTAAAGTTCTGCTATGTGGCGCGGTA
TTATCCCGTATTGACGCCGGGCAAGAGCAACTCGGTCGCCGCATACACTATTCTCAGAATGACTTGGTTG
AGTACTCACCAGTCACAGAAAAGCATCTTACGGATGGCATGACAGTAAGAGAATTATGCAGTGCTGCCAT
AACCATGAGTGATAACACTGCGGCCAACTTACTTCTGACAACGATCGGAGGACCGAAGGAGCTAACCGCT
TTTTTGCACAACATGGGGGATCATGTAACTCGCCTTGATCGTTGGGAACCGGAGCTGAATGAAGCCATAC
CAAACGACGAGCGTGACACCACGATGCCTGTAGCAATGGCAACAACGTTGCGCAAACTATTAACTGGCGA
ACTACTTACTCTAGCTTCCCGGCAACAATTAATAGACTGGATGGAGGCGGATAAAGTTGCAGGACCACTT
CTGCGCTCGGCCCTTCCGGCTGGCTGGTTTATTGCTGATAAATCTGGAGCCGGTGAGCGTGGGTCTCGCG
GTATCATTGCAGCACTGGGGCCAGATGGTAAGCCCTCCCGTATCGTAGTTATCTACACGACGGGGAGTCA
GGCAACTATGGATGAACGAAATAGACAGATCGCTGAGATAGGTGCCTCACTGATTAAGCATTGGTAACTG
TCAGACCAAGTTTACTCATATATACTTTAGATTGATTTAAAACTTCATTTTTAATTTAAAAGGATCTAGG
TGAAGATCCTTTTTGATAATCTCATGACCAAAATCCCTTAACGTGAGTTTTCGTTCCACTGAGCGTCAGA
CCCCGTAGAAAAGATCAAAGGATCTTC
